Addgene plasmid #84171: pFGC5941-PacI-ath-STTM846
Purpose: target miRNA846 for destruction in Arabidopsis thaliana
Depositing lab: Guiliang Tang. Depositing organization: Michigan Technological University. Publication: Construction of short tandem target mimic (STTM) to block the functions of plant and animal microRNAs. Tang G, Yan J, Gu Y, Qiao M, Fan R, Mao Y, Tang X. Methods. 2012 Oct;58(2):118-25. doi: 10.1016/j.ymeth.2012.10.006. Epub 2012 Oct 23. PubMed 23098881.
Backbone
  Vector backbone: pFGC5941-PacI
  Backbone manufacturer: Guiliang Tang (Addgene plasmid # 44182)
  Backbone size w/o insert (bp): 8608
  Vector type: Plant Expression
  Selectable markers: Basta
Growth in bacteria
  Bacterial resistance: Chloramphenicol and Kanamycin, 25 & 50 μg/mL
  Growth temperature: 37°C
  Growth strain: DH5alpha
  Copy number: High Copy
Gene/Insert
  Gene/Insert name: STTM846
  Species: A. thaliana (mustard weed)
  Insert size (bp): 2846
  Promoter: 2x35S
  Cloning method: Restriction Enzyme; 5′ cloning site PacI (not destroyed); 3′ cloning site PacI (not destroyed)
  Sequencing primers: 5′ CACTATCCTTCGCAAGACCCTTCC; 3′ CAACACATGAGCGAAACCCTATAA
Terms and licenses: Academic/Nonprofit Terms; Industry Terms: Not Available to Industry
Depositor comments: The insert within this plasmid contains a 2x35S promoter, STTM, T35S and CmR.
How to cite: pFGC5941-PacI-ath-STTM846 was a gift from Guiliang Tang (Addgene plasmid # 84171 ; http://n2t.net/addgene:84171 ; RRID:Addgene_84171)
