[The description below was written by a language model from this plasmid's Addgene catalogue record and pLannotate feature annotations shown in this document.]
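Description:
pFGC5941-PacI-ath-STTM846 is a plant expression binary vector built on the pFGC5941-PacI backbone and designed to knock down miR846 function in Arabidopsis thaliana. The feature table shows a typical Agrobacterium binary layout. Nopaline-type left and right T-DNA border repeats flank the transferred region. Outside the borders, the pVS1 replication and stability functions (oriV, RepA, StaA) support maintenance in Agrobacterium, while a ColE1/pBR322-type origin with a bom site supports propagation in E. coli. The backbone carries a kanamycin resistance gene. The insert brings its own chloramphenicol acetyltransferase gene, so bacteria are selected on both antibiotics; the second marker helps identify clones that have taken up the PacI fragment. Within the T-DNA, a bar (phosphinothricin acetyltransferase) gene driven by the mannopine synthase promoter and terminator provides Basta selection of transformed plants.

The payload is a roughly 2.8 kb cassette cloned into a PacI site that is retained at both ends. According to the depositor, it contains a 2x35S promoter, the STTM846 element, a 35S terminator and CmR. The annotation agrees with this, showing CaMV 35S promoter sequence spanning the origin of the circular map, followed by an unannotated gap where the STTM presumably lies, and then the CaMV poly(A) signal. A short tandem target mimic is a non-coding transcript that carries two miRNA-binding sites separated by a spacer. It is designed to sequester the cognate small RNA and trigger its destruction. Strong constitutive expression from the doubled 35S promoter should therefore deplete miR846 and relieve repression of its targets, allowing loss-of-function studies of this miRNA. Remnant backbone elements such as an OCS terminator and a lacZα fragment are also annotated.
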