Features (pLannotate 1.2.2; 27 found; start..end, strand, type, name):
      1..346     +  promoter       CaMV 35S promoter: strong constitutive promoter from cauliflower mosaic virus
    298..344     +  promoter       minimal CaMV 35S promoter: minimal 35S promoter from cauliflower mosaic virus
    763..939     +  polyA_signal   CaMV poly(A) signal: cauliflower mosaic virus polyadenylation signal
   1501..1519    -  promoter       SP6 promoter: promoter for bacteriophage SP6 RNA polymerase
   1584..2243    -  CDS            CmR: chloramphenicol acetyltransferase; cat; confers resistance to chloramphenicol
   2244..2280    -  promoter       cat promoter (fragment): promoter of the E. coli cat gene encoding chloramphenicol acetyltransferase
   2280..2308    -  promoter       tet promoter: E. coli promoter for tetracycline efflux protein gene
   2370..2532    -  rep_origin     ori (fragment): high-copy-number ColE1/pMB1/pBR322/pUC origin of replication
   2569..3276    +  terminator     OCS terminator: octopine synthase terminator
   3277..3297    +  misc_feature   MCS (fragment): pUC18/19 multiple cloning site
   3300..3454    +  CDS            lacZα (fragment): LacZα fragment of β-galactosidase; lacZ fragment
   3520..3544    +  misc_feature   RB T-DNA repeat: right border repeat from nopaline C58 T-DNA
   3884..4285    +  CDS            Y4CG_SINFN (fragment): Protein inferred from homology: Swiss-Prot protein existence level 3. From Sinorhizobium fredii (strain NBRC 101917 / NGR234).
   4845..5474    +  CDS            pVS1 StaA: stability protein from the Pseudomonas plasmid pVS1 (Heeb et al., 2000)
   5903..6976    +  CDS            pVS1 RepA: replication protein from the Pseudomonas plasmid pVS1 (Heeb et al., 2000)
   7042..7236    +  rep_origin     pVS1 oriV: origin of replication for the Pseudomonas plasmid pVS1 (Heeb et al., 2000)
   7439..7478    +  CDS            rop (fragment): Rop protein, which maintains plasmids at low copy number; rop
   7580..7720    +  misc_feature   bom: basis of mobility region from pBR322
   7906..8494    -  rep_origin     ori: high-copy-number ColE1/pMB1/pBR322/pUC origin of replication
   8581..9375    -  CDS            KanR: aminoglycoside phosphotransferase; aphA-3; confers resistance to kanamycin
   9800..9824    +  misc_feature   LB T-DNA repeat: left border repeat from nopaline C58 T-DNA
   9910..10162   -  terminator     MAS terminator: mannopine synthase terminator
  10175..10723   -  CDS            bar: PAT_STRHY - Experimental evidence at protein level: Swiss-Prot protein existence level 1. Inactivates phosphinothricin (PPT) by transfer of an acetyl group from acetyl CoA. Can also acetylate demethylphosphinothricin but not PTT or glutamate. This enzyme is an effector of phosphinothricin tripeptide (PTT or bialaphos) resistance. From Streptomyces hygroscopicus. Introduced by genetic manipulation and expressed in glufosinate-tolerant maize by Dekalb Genetics.
  10729..11109   -  promoter       MAS promoter: mannopine synthase promoter (Velten et al., 1984)
  11155..11196   -  rep_origin     ori (fragment): high-copy-number ColE1/pMB1/pBR322/pUC origin of replication
  11301..11319   +  promoter       T7 promoter: promoter for bacteriophage T7 RNA polymerase
  11388..11676   +  promoter       CaMV 35S promoter (fragment): strong constitutive promoter from cauliflower mosaic virus
>Addgene plasmid #84171 | pFGC5941-PacI-ath-STTM846 | addgene full sequence | sequence record 167563 | Addgene NGS Result
TGAGACTTTTCAACAAAGGGTAATTTCGGGAAACCTCCTCGGATTCCATTGCCCAGCTATCTGTCACCTC
ATCGAAAGGACAGTAGAAAAGGAAGGTGGCTCCTACAAATGCCATCATTGCGATAAAGGAAAGGCTATCA
TTCAAGATGCCTCTGCCGACAGTGGTCCCAAAGATGGACCCCCACCCACGAGGAGCATCGTGGAAAAAGA
AGACGTTCCAACTACGTCTTCAAAGCAAGTGGATTGATGTGACATCTCCACTGACATAAGGGATGACGCA
CAACCCCACTATCCTTCGCAAGACCCTTCCTCTATATAAGGAAGTTCATTTCATTTGGAGAGGACAGCCC
AAGCTTAATTCAAGCACCTATTCAATTCAAGTTGTTGTTGTTATGGTCTAATTTGAATAATTCAAGCACC
TATTCAATTCAAGAATTCGGTACGCTGAAATCACCAGGCCATTTGGAGAGGACAGCCCAAGCTTAATTCA
AGCACCTATTCAATTCGCCATTTAAATATGGTCTAAAGAAGAAGAATAATTCAAGCACCTATTCAATTCA
AGAATTCGGTACGCTGAAATCACCAGCCATTTGGAGAGGACAGCCCAAGCTTAATTCAAGCACCTATTCA
ATTCAAGTTGTTGTTGTTATGGTCTAATTTAAATATGGTCTAAAGAAGAAGAATAATTCAAGCACCTATT
CAATTCAAGAATTCGGTACGCTGAAATCACCAGTCTCTCTCTACAAATCTATCTCTCTCTATTTTCTCCA
TAAATAATGTGTGAGTAGTTTCCCGATAAGGGAAATTAGGGTTCTTATAGGGCTTCGCTCATGTGTTGAG
CATATAAGAAACCCTTAGTATGTATTTGTATTTGTACAATACTTCTATCAATAAAATTTCTAATTCCTAA
AACCAAAATCCAGTACTAAAATCCAGATCTCCTAAAGTCCCTATAGATCTTTGTCGTGAATATAAACCAG
ACACGAGACGACTAGACCTGGAGCCCAGACGCCGTTCGAAGCTAGAAGTACCGCTTAGGCAGGAGGCCGT
TAGGGAAAAGATGCTAAGGCAGGGTTGGTTACGTTGACTCCCCCGTAGGTTTGGTTTAAATATGATGAAG
TGGACGGAAGGAAGGAGGAAGACAAGGAAGGATAAGGTTGCAGGCCCTGTGCAAGGTAAGAAGATGGAAA
TTTGATAGAGGTACGCTACTATACTTATACTATACGCTAAGGGAATGATTGTATTTATACCCTATACCCC
CTAATAACCCCTTATCAATTTAAGAAATAATCCGCATAAGCCCCCGCTTAAAAATTGGTATCAGAGCCAT
GAATAGGTCTATGACCAAAACTCAAGAGGATAAAACCTCACCAAAATACAAAAGAGTCCTTAACTCTAAA
GATAAAAGATCTTTCAAGATCAAAACTAGTTCCCTCACACCGGTGACGGGGGTCGCATGCGACCTCTAGA
CCATCACATTGGAGCTTCAGCCGCTCGAGTTCTATAGTGTCACCTAAATCGTATGTGTATGATACATAAG
GTTATGTATTAATTGTAGCCGCGTTCTTACGTCGACGTACCAATTACGCCCCGCCCTGTCACTCATCGCA
GTACTGTTGTAATTCATTAAGCATTCTGCCGACATGGAAGCCATCACAAACGGCATGATGAACCTGAATC
GCCAGCGGCATCAGCACCTTGTCGCCTTGCGTATAATATTTGCCCATGGTGAAAACGGGGGCGAAGAAGT
TGTCCATATTGGCCACGTTTAAATCAAAACTGGTGAAACTCACCCAGGGATTGGCTGAGACGAAAAACAT
ATTCTCAATAAACCCTTTAGGGAAATAGGCCAGGTTTTCACCGTAACACGCCACATCTTGCGAATATATG
TGTAGAAACTGCCGGAAATCGTCGTGGTATTCACTCCAGAGCGATGAAAACGTTTCAGTTTGCTCATGGA
AAACGGTGTAACAAGGGTGAACACTATCCCATATTACCAGCTCACCGTCTTTCATTGCCATACGGAACCC
CGGATGAGCATTCATCAGGCGGGCAAGAATGTGAATAAAGGCCGGATAAAACTTGTGCTTATTTTTCTTT
ACGGTCTTTAAAAAGGCCGTAATATCCAGCTGAACGGTCTGGTTATAGGTACATTGAGCAACTGACTGAA
ATGCCTCAAAATGTTCTTTACGATACCATTGGGATATATCAACGGTGGTATATCCAGTGATTTCTTTCTC
CATTTTAGCTTCCTTAGCTCCTGAAAATCTCGATAACTCATTAAAGCTTATCGATGATAAGCTGTCAAAC
ATGAGAATTCAGCCCGCCTAATGAGCGGGCTTTTTGTTGTGATCCGCGTTGCTGGCGTTTTTCCATAGGC
TCCGCCCCCCTGACGAGCATCACAAAAATCGACGCTCAAGTCAGAGGTGGCGAAACCCGACAGGACTATA
AAGATACCAGGCGTTTCCCCCCTGGAAGCTCCCTCGTGCGCTCTCCTGTTCCGACCCTGCCGCTTACCGG
ATACCTGTCCGCTTTCTTAATTAAGACCCGGGACTAGTCCCTAGAGTCCTGCTTTAATGAGATATGCGAG
ACGCCTATGATCGCATGATATTTGCTTTCAATTCTGTTGTGCACGTTGTAAAAAACCTGAGCATGTGTAG
CTCAGATCCTTACCGCCGGTTTCGGTTCATTCTAATGAATATATCACCCGTTACTATCGTATTTTTATGA
ATAATATTCTCCGTTCAATTTACTGATTGTACCCTACTACTTATATGTACAATATTAAAATGAAAACAAT
ATATTGTGCTGAATAGGTTTATAGCGACATCTATGATAGAGCGCCACAATAACAAACAATTGCGTTTTAT
TATTACAAATCCAATTTTAAAAAAAGCGGCAGAACCGGTCAAACCTAAAAGACTGATTACATAAATCTTA
TTCAAATTTCAAAAGTGCCCCAGGGGCTAGTATCTACGACACACCGAGCGGCGAACTAATAACGCTCACT
GAAGGGAACTCCGGTTCCCCGCCGGCGCGCATGGGTGAGATTCCTTGAAGTTGAGTATTGGCCGTCCGCT
CTACCGAAAGTTACGGGCACCATTCAACCCGGTCCAGCACGGCGGCCGGGTAACCGACTTGCTGCCCCGA
GAATTATGCAGCATTTTTTTGGTGTATGTGGGCCCCAAATGAAGTGCAGGTCAAACCTTGACAGTGACGA
CAAATCGTTGGGCGGGTCCAGGGCGAATTTTGCGACAACATGTCGAGGCTCAGCAGGACCTGCAGGCATG
CAAGCTTGGCACTGGCCGTCGTTTTACAACGTCGTGACTGGGAAAACCCTGGCGTTACCCAACTTAATCG
CCTTGCAGCACATCCCCCTTTCGCCAGCTGGCGTAATAGCGAAGAGGCCCGCACCGATCGCCCTTCCCAA
CAGTTGCGCAGCCTGAATGGCGAATGCTAGAGCAGCTTGAGCTTGGATCAGATTGTCGTTTCCCGCCTTC
AGTTTAAACTATCAGTGTTTGACAGGATATATTGGCGGGTAAACCTAAGAGAAAAGAGCGTTTATTAGAA
TAATCGGATATTTAAAAGGGCGTGAAAAGGTTTATCCGTTCGTCCATTTGTATGTGCATGCCAACCACAG
GGTTCCCCTCGGGATCAAAGTACTTTGATCCAACCCCTCCGCTGCTATAGTGCAGTCGGCTTCTGACGTT
CAGTGCAGCCGTCTTCTGAAAACGACATGTCGCACAAGTCCTAAGTTACGCGACAGGCTGCCGCCCTGCC
CTTTTCCTGGCGTTTTCTTGTCGCGTGTTTTAGTCGCATAAAGTAGAATACTTGCGACTAGAACCGGAGA
CATTACGCCATGAACAAGAGCGCCGCCGCTGGCCTGCTGGGCTATGCCCGCGTCAGCACCGACGACCAGG
ACTTGACCAACCAACGGGCCGAACTGCACGCGGCCGGCTGCACCAAGCTGTTTTCCGAGAAGATCACCGG
CACCAGGCGCGACCGCCCGGAGCTGGCCAGGATGCTTGACCACCTACGCCCTGGCGACGTTGTGACAGTG
ACCAGGCTAGACCGCCTGGCCCGCAGCACCCGCGACCTACTGGACATTGCCGAGCGCATCCAGGAGGCCG
GCGCGGGCCTGCGTAGCCTGGCAGAGCCGTGGGCCGACACCACCACGCCGGCCGGCCGCATGGTGTTGAC
CGTGTTCGCCGGCATTGCCGAGTTCGAGCGTTCCCTAATCATCGACCGCACCCGGAGCGGGCGCGAGGCC
GCCAAGGCCCGAGGCGTGAAGTTTGGCCCCCGCCCTACCCTCACCCCGGCACAGATCGCGCACGCCCGCG
AGCTGATCGACCAGGAAGGCCGCACCGTGAAAGAGGCGGCTGCACTGCTTGGCGTGCATCGCTCGACCCT
GTACCGCGCACTTGAGCGCAGCGAGGAAGTGACGCCCACCGAGGCCAGGCGGCGCGGTGCCTTCCGTGAG
GACGCATTGACCGAGGCCGACGCCCTGGCGGCCGCCGAGAATGAACGCCAAGAGGAACAAGCATGAAACC
GCACCAGGACGGCCAGGACGAACCGTTTTTCATTACCGAAGAGATCGAGGCGGAGATGATCGCGGCCGGG
TACGTGTTCGAGCCGCCCGCGCACGTCTCAACCGTGCGGCTGCATGAAATCCTGGCCGGTTTGTCTGATG
CCAAGCTGGCGGCCTGGCCGGCCAGCTTGGCCGCTGAAGAAACCGAGCGCCGCCGTCTAAAAAGGTGATG
TGTATTTGAGTAAAACAGCTTGCGTCATGCGGTCGCTGCGTATATGATGCGATGAGTAAATAAACAAATA
CGCAAGGGGAACGCATGAAGGTTATCGCTGTACTTAACCAGAAAGGCGGGTCAGGCAAGACGACCATCGC
AACCCATCTAGCCCGCGCCCTGCAACTCGCCGGGGCCGATGTTCTGTTAGTCGATTCCGATCCCCAGGGC
AGTGCCCGCGATTGGGCGGCCGTGCGGGAAGATCAACCGCTAACCGTTGTCGGCATCGACCGCCCGACGA
TTGACCGCGACGTGAAGGCCATCGGCCGGCGCGACTTCGTAGTGATCGACGGAGCGCCCCAGGCGGCGGA
CTTGGCTGTGTCCGCGATCAAGGCAGCCGACTTCGTGCTGATTCCGGTGCAGCCAAGCCCTTACGACATA
TGGGCCACCGCCGACCTGGTGGAGCTGGTTAAGCAGCGCATTGAGGTCACGGATGGAAGGCTACAAGCGG
CCTTTGTCGTGTCGCGGGCGATCAAAGGCACGCGCATCGGCGGTGAGGTTGCCGAGGCGCTGGCCGGGTA
CGAGCTGCCCATTCTTGAGTCCCGTATCACGCAGCGCGTGAGCTACCCAGGCACTGCCGCCGCCGGCACA
ACCGTTCTTGAATCAGAACCCGAGGGCGACGCTGCCCGCGAGGTCCAGGCGCTGGCCGCTGAAATTAAAT
CAAAACTCATTTGAGTTAATGAGGTAAAGAGAAAATGAGCAAAAGCACAAACACGCTAAGTGCCGGCCGT
CCGAGCGCACGCAGCAGCAAGGCTGCAACGTTGGCCAGCCTGGCAGACACGCCAGCCATGAAGCGGGTCA
ACTTTCAGTTGCCGGCGGAGGATCACACCAAGCTGAAGATGTACGCGGTACGCCAAGGCAAGACCATTAC
CGAGCTGCTATCTGAATACATCGCGCAGCTACCAGAGTAAATGAGCAAATGAATAAATGAGTAGATGAAT
TTTAGCGGCTAAAGGAGGCGGCATGGAAAATCAAGAACAACCAGGCACCGACGCCGTGGAATGCCCCATG
TGTGGAGGAACGGGCGGTTGGCCAGGCGTAAGCGGCTGGGTTGCCTGCCGGCCCTGCAATGGCACTGGAA
CCCCCAAGCCCGAGGAATCGGCGTGAGCGGTCGCAAACCATCCGGCCCGGTACAAATCGGCGCGGCGCTG
GGTGATGACCTGGTGGAGAAGTTGAAGGCCGCGCAGGCCGCCCAGCGGCAACGCATCGAGGCAGAAGCAC
GCCCCGGTGAATCGTGGCAAGCGGCCGCTGATCGAATCCGCAAAGAATCCCGGCAACCGCCGGCAGCCGG
TGCGCCGTCGATTAGGAAGCCGCCCAAGGGCGACGAGCAACCAGATTTTTTCGTTCCGATGCTCTATGAC
GTGGGCACCCGCGATAGTCGCAGCATCATGGACGTGGCCGTTTTCCGTCTGTCGAAGCGTGACCGACGAG
CTGGCGAGGTGATCCGCTACGAGCTTCCAGACGGGCACGTAGAGGTTTCCGCAGGGCCGGCCGGCATGGC
CAGTGTGTGGGATTACGACCTGGTACTGATGGCGGTTTCCCATCTAACCGAATCCATGAACCGATACCGG
GAAGGGAAGGGAGACAAGCCCGGCCGCGTGTTCCGTCCACACGTTGCGGACGTACTCAAGTTCTGCCGGC
GAGCCGATGGCGGAAAGCAGAAAGACGACCTGGTAGAAACCTGCATTCGGTTAAACACCACGCACGTTGC
CATGCAGCGTACGAAGAAGGCCAAGAACGGCCGCCTGGTGACGGTATCCGAGGGTGAAGCCTTGATTAGC
CGCTACAAGATCGTAAAGAGCGAAACCGGGCGGCCGGAGTACATCGAGATCGAGCTAGCTGATTGGATGT
ACCGCGAGATCACAGAAGGCAAGAACCCGGACGTGCTGACGGTTCACCCCGATTACTTTTTGATCGATCC
CGGCATCGGCCGTTTTCTCTACCGCCTGGCACGCCGCGCCGCAGGCAAGGCAGAAGCCAGATGGTTGTTC
AAGACGATCTACGAACGCAGTGGCAGCGCCGGAGAGTTCAAGAAGTTCTGTTTCACCGTGCGCAAGCTGA
TCGGGTCAAATGACCTGCCGGAGTACGATTTGAAGGAGGAGGCGGGGCAGGCTGGCCCGATCCTAGTCAT
GCGCTACCGCAACCTGATCGAGGGCGAAGCATCCGCCGGTTCCTAATGTACGGAGCAGATGCTAGGGCAA
ATTGCCCTAGCAGGGGAAAAAGGTCGAAAAGGTCTCTTTCCTGTGGATAGCACGTACATTGGGAACCCAA
AGCCGTACATTGGGAACCGGAACCCGTACATTGGGAACCCAAAGCCGTACATTGGGAACCGGTCACACAT
GTAAGTGACTGATATAAAAGAGAAAAAAGGCGATTTTTCCGCCTAAAACTCTTTAAAACTTATTAAAACT
CTTAAAACCCGCCTGGCCTGTGCATAACTGTCTGGCCAGCGCACAGCCGAAGAGCTGCAAAAAGCGCCTA
CCCTTCGGTCGCTGCGCTCCCTACGCCCCGCCGCTTCGCGTCGGCCTATCGCGGCCGCTGGCCGCTCAAA
AATGGCTGGCCTACGGCCAGGCAATCTACCAGGGCGCGGACAAGCCGCGCCGTCGCCACTCGACCGCCGG
CGCCCACATCAAGGCACCCTGCCTCGCGCGTTTCGGTGATGACGGTGAAAACCTCTGACACATGCAGCTC
CCGGAGACGGTCACAGCTTGTCTGTAAGCGGATGCCGGGAGCAGACAAGCCCGTCAGGGCGCGTCAGCGG
GTGTTGGCGGGTGTCGGGGCGCAGCCATGACCCAGTCACGTAGCGATAGCGGAGTGTATACTGGCTTAAC
TATGCGGCATCAGAGCAGATTGTACTGAGAGTGCACCATATGCGGTGTGAAATACCGCACAGATGCGTAA
GGAGAAAATACCGCATCAGGCGCTCTTCCGCTTCCTCGCTCACTGACTCGCTGCGCTCGGTCGTTCGGCT
GCGGCGAGCGGTATCAGCTCACTCAAAGGCGGTAATACGGTTATCCACAGAATCAGGGGATAACGCAGGA
AAGAACATGTGAGCAAAAGGCCAGCAAAAGGCCAGGAACCGTAAAAAGGCCGCGTTGCTGGCGTTTTTCC
ATAGGCTCCGCCCCCCTGACGAGCATCACAAAAATCGACGCTCAAGTCAGAGGTGGCGAAACCCGACAGG
ACTATAAAGATACCAGGCGTTTCCCCCTGGAAGCTCCCTCGTGCGCTCTCCTGTTCCGACCCTGCCGCTT
ACCGGATACCTGTCCGCCTTTCTCCCTTCGGGAAGCGTGGCGCTTTCTCATAGCTCACGCTGTAGGTATC
TCAGTTCGGTGTAGGTCGTTCGCTCCAAGCTGGGCTGTGTGCACGAACCCCCCGTTCAGCCCGACCGCTG
CGCCTTATCCGGTAACTATCGTCTTGAGTCCAACCCGGTAAGACACGACTTATCGCCACTGGCAGCAGCC
ACTGGTAACAGGATTAGCAGAGCGAGGTATGTAGGCGGTGCTACAGAGTTCTTGAAGTGGTGGCCTAACT
ACGGCTACACTAGAAGGACAGTATTTGGTATCTGCGCTCTGCTGAAGCCAGTTACCTTCGGAAAAAGAGT
TGGTAGCTCTTGATCCGGCAAACAAACCACCGCTGGTAGCGGTGGTTTTTTTGTTTGCAAGCAGCAGATT
ACGCGCAGAAAAAAAGGATCTCAAGAAGATCCTTTGATCTTTTCTACGGGGTCTGACGCTCAGTGGAACG
AAAACTCACGTTAAGGGATTTTGGTCATGCATTCTAGGTACTAAAACAATTCATCCAGTAAAATATAATA
TTTTATTTTCTCCCAATCAGGCTTGATCCCCAGTAAGTCAAAAAATAGCTCGACATACTGTTCTTCCCCG
ATATCCTCCCTGATCGACCGGACGCAGAAGGCAATGTCATACCACTTGTCCGCCCTGCCGCTTCTCCCAA
GATCAATAAAGCCACTTACTTTGCCATCTTTCACAAAGATGTTGCTGTCTCCCAGGTCGCCGTGGGAAAA
GACAAGTTCCTCTTCGGGCTTTTCCGTCTTTAAAAAATCATACAGCTCGCGCGGATCTTTAAATGGAGTG
TCTTCTTCCCAGTTTTCGCAATCCACATCGGCCAGATCGTTATTCAGTAAGTAATCCAATTCGGCTAAGC
GGCTGTCTAAGCTATTCGTATAGGGACAATCCGATATGTCGATGGAGTGAAAGAGCCTGATGCACTCCGC
ATACAGCTCGATAATCTTTTCAGGGCTTTGTTCATCTTCATACTCTTCCGAGCAAAGGACGCCATCGGCC
TCACTCATGAGCAGATTGCTCCAGCCATCATGCCGTTCAAAGTGCAGGACCTTTGGAACAGGCAGCTTTC
CTTCCAGCCATAGCATCATGTCCTTTTCCCGTTCCACATCATAGGTGGTCCCTTTATACCGGCTGTCCGT
CATTTTTAAATATAGGTTTTCATTTTCTCCCACCAGCTTATATACCTTAGCAGGAGACATTCCTTCCGTA
TCTTTTACGCAGCGGTATTTTTCGATCAGTTTTTTCAATTCCGGTGATATTCTCATTTTAGCCATTTATT
ATTTCCTTCCTCTTTTCTACAGTATTTAAAGATACCCCAAGAAGCTAATTATAACAAGACGAACTCCAAT
TCACTGTTCCTTGCATTCTAAAACCTTAAATACCAGAAAACAGCTTTTTCAAAGTTGTTTTCAAAGTTGG
CGTATAACATAGTATCGACGGAGCCGATTTTGAAACCGCGGTGATCACAGGCAGCAACGCTCTGTCATCG
TTACAATCAACATGCTACCCTCCGCGAGATCATCCGTGTTTCAAACCCGGCAGCTTAGTTGCCGTTCTTC
CGAATAGCATCGGTAACATGAGCAAAGTCTGCCGCCTTACAACGGCTCTCCCGCTGACGCCGTCCCGGAC
TGATGGGCTGCCTGTATCGAGTGGTGATTTTGTGCCGAGCTGCCGGTCGGGGAGCTGTTGGCTGGCTGGT
GGCAGGATATATTGTGGTGTAAACAAATTGACGCTTAGACAACTTAATAACACATTGCGGACGTTTTTAA
TGTACTGAATTAACGCCGAATTAATTCGAGCTCGGATCTGATAATTTATTTGAAAATTCATAAGAAAAGC
AAACGTTACATGAATTGATGAAACAATACAAAGACAGATAAAGCCACGCACATTTAGGATATTGGCCGAG
ATTACTGAATATTGAGTAAGATCACGGAATTTCTGACAGGAGCATGTCTTCAATTCAGCCCAAATGGCAG
TTGAAATACTCAAACCGCCCCATATGCAGGAGCGGATCATTCATTGTTTGTTTGGTTGCCTTTGCCAACA
TGGGAGTCCAAGATTCTGCAGTCAAATCTCGGTGACGGGCAGGACCGGACGGGGCGGTACCGGCAGGCTG
AAGTCCAGCTGCCAGAAACCCACGTCATGCCAGTTCCCGTGCTTGAAGCCGGCCGCCCGCAGCATGCCGC
GGGGGGCATATCCGAGCGCCTCGTGCATGCGCACGCTCGGGTCGTTGGGCAGCCCGATGACAGCGACCAC
GCTCTTGAAGCCCTGTGCCTCCAGGGACTTCAGCAGGTGGGTGTAGAGCGTGGAGCCCAGTCCCGTCCGC
TGGTGGCGGGGGGAGACGTACACGGTCGACTCGGCCGTCCAGTCGTAGGCGTTGCGTGCCTTCCAGGGGC
CCGCGTAGGCGATGCCGGCGACCTCGCCGTCCACCTCGGCGACGAGCCAGGGATAGCGCTCCCGCAGACG
GACGAGGTCGTCCGTCCACTCCTGCGGTTCCTGCGGCTCGGTACGGAAGTTGACCGTGCTTGTCTCGATG
TAGTGGTTGACGATGGTGCAGACCGCCGGCATGTCCGCCTCGGTGGCACGGCGGATGTCGGCCGGGCGTC
GTTCTGGGCTCATCGATTCGATTTGGTGTATCGAGATTGGTTATGAAATTCAGATGCTAGTGTAATGTAT
TGGTAATTTGGGAAGATATAATAGGAAGCAAGGCTATTTATCCATTTCTGAAAAGGCGAAATGGCGTCAC
CGCGAGCGTCACGCGCATTCCGTTCTTGCTGTAAAGCGTTGTTTGGTACACTTTTGACTAGCGAGGCTTG
GCGTGTCAGCGTATCTATTCAAAAGTCGTTAATGGCTGCGGATCAAGAAAAAGTTGGAATAGAAACAGAA
TACCCGCGAAATTCAGGCCCGGTTGCCATGTCCTACACGCCGAAATAAACGACCAAATTAGTAGAAAAAT
AAAAACTGACTCGGATACTTACGTCACGTCTTGCGCACTGATTTGAAAAATCTCAGAATTCATGGATCCT
AGGTGAGTCTAGAGAGTTAATTAAGTTTGCAAGCAGCAGATTACGCGCAGAAAAAAAGGATCTCAAGGAG
ATCCTTTGGATCACAAAAAAAAAGCCCGCTCATTAGGCGGGTTAAATTCCCGGGTACTGCAGCCGATTCA
TTAATGCAGGTTAACCTGGCTTATCGAAATTAATACGACTCACTATAGGGAGACCGGCAGATCTGATCCC
TACTCCAAAAATGTCAAAGATACAGTCTCAGAAGACCAAAGGGCTATTGAGACTTTTCAACAAAGGGTAA
TTTCGGGAAACCTCCTCGGATTCCATTGCCCAGCTATCTGTCACTTCATCGAAAGGACAGTGGAAAAGGA
AGGTGGCTCCTACAAATGCCATCATTGCGATAAAGGAAAGGCTATCATTCAAGATGCCTCTGCCGACAGT
GGTCCCAAAGATGGACCCCCACCCACGAGGAGCATCGTGGGAAAAGAAGACGTTCCAACCACGTCTTCAA
AGCAAGTGGATTGATGTGACATCTCCACTGACGTAAGGGATGACGCACAATCCCACCCCTACTCCAAAAA
TGTCAAAGATACTGTCTTAGAAGACCAAAGGGCTAT
