>Addgene plasmid #84171 | pFGC5941-PacI-ath-STTM846 | depositor partial sequence | sequence record 160727 | STTM
AATTCAAGCACCTATTCAATTCAAGTTGTTGTTGTTATGGTCTAATTTAAATATGGTCTAAAGAAGAAGA
ATAATTCAAGCACCTATTCAATTCAA
